Addgene plasmid #19156: pBabe Angptl4 puro
Depositing lab: Joan Massague. Depositing organization: Memorial Sloan-Kettering Cancer Center. Publication: TGFbeta primes breast tumors for lung metastasis seeding through angiopoietin-like 4. Padua D, Zhang XH, Wang Q, Nadal C, Gerald WL, Gomis RR, Massague J. Cell. 2008 Apr 4. 133(1):66-77. 10.1016/j.cell.2008.01.046 PubMed 18394990.
Backbone
  Vector backbone: pBABE-puro
  Backbone size w/o insert (bp): 5169
  Vector type: Mammalian Expression, Retroviral
  Selectable markers: Puromycin
Growth in bacteria
  Bacterial resistance: Ampicillin, 100 μg/mL
  Growth temperature: 37°C
  Growth strain: Stbl3
  Growth instructions: Need to grow in STBL3
  Copy number: High Copy
Gene/Insert
  Gene/Insert name: angiopoietin-like 4 (alt name: ANGPTL4, ANGPTL2, ARP4, FIAF, HFARP, NL2, PGAR, pp1158)
  Species: H. sapiens (human)
  Insert size (bp): 1200
  Entrez Gene: ANGPTL4 (a.k.a. ARP4, FIAF, HARP, HFARP, NL2, PGAR, TGQTL, UNQ171, pp1158)
  Cloning method: Restriction Enzyme; 5′ cloning site BamHI (destroyed during cloning); 3′ cloning site BamHI (destroyed during cloning)
  Sequencing primers: 5′ pBABE 5'; 3′ pBABE 3'
Resource information
  A portion of this plasmid was derived from a plasmid made by: David Padua
Terms and licenses: Academic/Nonprofit Terms; Industry Terms: Not Available to Industry
Depositor comments: PCR out Angptl4 cDNA, used TOPO cloning kit and generated BglII sites at the ends. Cloned into BamHI site of pBabe which destroys BamHI site. Checked orientation with EcoRI digest.
How to cite: pBabe Angptl4 puro was a gift from Joan Massague (Addgene plasmid # 19156 ; http://n2t.net/addgene:19156 ; RRID:Addgene_19156)
