[The description below was written by a language model from this plasmid's Addgene catalogue record.]
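Description:
pBabe Angptl4 puro is a retroviral mammalian expression plasmid built on the pBABE-puro backbone (about 5.2 kb without insert) and carrying the human angiopoietin-like 4 (ANGPTL4) cDNA, an insert of roughly 1.2 kb. It is maintained in bacteria as a high-copy plasmid under ampicillin selection, and the record specifies a recombination-deficient strain (Stbl3), a common precaution for vectors whose repeated long terminal repeats can recombine during propagation. No feature table accompanies the record, so individual elements are not explicitly annotated. The pBABE-puro design generally consists of Moloney murine leukemia virus-derived LTRs flanking a packaging signal, a cloning site from which the insert is transcribed by the 5′ LTR, and a puromycin resistance gene expressed from an internal SV40 promoter.

The ANGPTL4 cDNA was amplified by PCR, passed through a TOPO cloning intermediate to add BglII ends, and ligated into the BamHI site of pBABE. Because BglII and BamHI ends are compatible but produce a hybrid junction, both BamHI sites were destroyed, and the non-directional insertion meant that orientation had to be confirmed by EcoRI digestion. No epitope tag or reporter is recorded.

When introduced into a retroviral packaging cell line, the plasmid yields replication-defective virus that integrates the ANGPTL4 and puromycin cassettes into dividing target cells, allowing selection of stable overexpressing populations. The associated publication concerns TGFβ-driven priming of breast tumor cells for lung metastasis seeding through ANGPTL4, consistent with use of the construct for enforced ANGPTL4 expression in cancer cell models.
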