>Addgene plasmid #19156 | pBabe Angptl4 puro | addgene partial sequence | sequence record 24492 | pBABE-5
CTCGCGGATTTGCACCATGAGCGGTGCTCCGACGGCCGGGGCAGCCCTGTATGCTCTGCGCCGCCACCGC
CGNTGCTACTGAGCGCTCAGGGCGGACCCGTGCAGTCCAAGTCGCCGCGCTTTGCGTCCTGGGACGAGAT
GAATGTCCTGGCGCACGGACTCCTGCAGCTCGGCCAGGGGCTGCGCGAACACGCGGAGCGCACCCGCAGT
CAGCTGAGCGCGCTGGAGCGGCGCCTGAGCGCGTGCGGGTCCGCCTGTCAGGGAACCGAGGGGTCCACCG
ACCTCCCGTTAGCCCCTGAGAGCCGGGTGGACCCTGAGGTCCTTCACAGCCTGCAGACACAACTCAAGGC
TCAGAACAGCAGGATCCAGCAACTCTTCCACAAGGTGGCCCAGCAGCAGCGGCACCTGGAGAAGCAGCAC
CTGCGAATTCAGCATCTGCAAAGCCAGTTTGGCCTCCTGGACCACAAGCACCTAGACCATGAGGTGGCCA
AGCCTGCCCGAAGAAAGAGGCTGCCCGAGATGGCCCAGCCGGTTGACCCGGCTCACAATGTCAGCCGCCT
GCACCGGCTGCCCAGGGATTGCCAGGAGCTGTTCCAGGTTGGGGAGAGGCAGAGTGGACTATTTGAAATC
CAGCCTCAGGGGTCTCCGCCATTTTTGGTGAACTGCAAGATGACCTCAGATGGAGGCTGGACAGTAATTC
AGAGGCGCCACGATGGCTCAGTGGACTTCAACCGGCCCTGGGAAGCCTACAAGGCGGGGTTTGGGGATCC
CCACGGCGAGTTCTGGCTGGGTCTGGAGAANGTGCATAGCATCACGGGGN
